Addgene plasmid #28220: pEB-Tg
Depositing lab: Linzhao Cheng. Depositing organization: Johns Hopkins University and School of Medicine. Publication: Efficient human iPS cell derivation by a non-integrating plasmid from blood cells with unique epigenetic and gene expression signatures. Chou BK, Mali P, Huang X, Ye Z, Dowey SN, Resar LM, Zou C, Zhang YA, Tong J, Cheng L. Cell Res. 2011 Mar;21(3):518-29. doi: 10.1038/cr.2011.12. Epub 2011 Jan 18. PubMed 21243013.
Backbone
  Vector backbone: pCEP4
  Backbone manufacturer: Invitrogen
  Backbone size w/o insert (bp): 10200
  Vector type: Mammalian Expression
  Selectable markers: Hygromycin
Growth in bacteria
  Bacterial resistance: Ampicillin, 100 μg/mL
  Growth temperature: 37°C
  Growth strain: Stbl3
  Growth instructions: Stbl3
  Copy number: High Copy
Gene/Insert
  Gene/Insert name: SV40 large T
  Species: SV40
  Insert size (bp): 2200
  Cloning method: Restriction Enzyme
  Sequencing primers: 5′ N/A
Terms and licenses: Academic/Nonprofit Terms; Industry Terms: Not Available to Industry
How to cite: pEB-Tg was a gift from Linzhao Cheng (Addgene plasmid # 28220 ; http://n2t.net/addgene:28220 ; RRID:Addgene_28220)
