[The description below was written by a language model from this plasmid's Addgene catalogue record and pLannotate feature annotations shown in this document.]
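Description:
pEB-Tg is an episomal mammalian expression plasmid built on the pCEP4 backbone and carrying the SV40 large T antigen as its insert. In bacteria it is propagated through a high-copy ColE1/pUC-type origin with ampicillin resistance (AmpR under its own bla promoter). In mammalian cells, selection is available through a hygromycin B phosphotransferase cassette driven by a minimal HSV thymidine kinase promoter and terminated by the HSV TK polyadenylation signal.

The payload is a full-length large T antigen coding sequence placed downstream of the human cytomegalovirus immediate early enhancer and promoter. An SV40 poly(A) signal lies next to the 3′ end of the coding sequence, annotated on the opposite strand. The defining backbone elements are the Epstein-Barr virus oriP replication origin and the EBNA1 gene, annotated here as two overlapping fragments. EBNA1 protein binds oriP, allowing the plasmid to replicate and be retained as an extrachromosomal episome in dividing primate cells without integrating into the genome, and to be gradually lost once selection is removed. The remaining short annotations (rop, TcR and tet promoter remnants, bla(M), and herpesvirus gH, gL, UL24 and BRRF2 fragments) appear to be residual backbone or flanking viral sequence picked up by automated annotation rather than functional units.

The associated publication concerns derivation of human induced pluripotent stem cells from blood cells using non-integrating plasmids. This indicates that pEB-Tg is used to supply large T antigen transiently during such reprogramming, presumably alongside a separate vector carrying the reprogramming factors, although the record does not spell out the exact role.
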