Features (pLannotate 1.2.2; 23 found; start..end, strand, type, name):
    126..166     -  CDS            rop (fragment): Rop protein, which maintains plasmids at low copy number; rop
    169..252     +  CDS            large T antigen (fragment): large T antigen from SV40 (simian virus 40)
    275..409     +  polyA_signal   SV40 poly(A) signal: SV40 polyadenylation signal
    438..2564    -  CDS            large T antigen: large T antigen from SV40 (simian virus 40)
   2684..2883    -  promoter       CMV promoter: human cytomegalovirus (CMV) immediate early promoter
   2885..3264    -  enhancer       CMV enhancer: human cytomegalovirus immediate early enhancer
   3438..3463    +  CDS            bla(M) (fragment): β-lactamase lacking the signal sequence; bla(M); allows cytosolic expression of β-lactamase
   3494..3718    -  CDS            gH (fragment): GH_HHV11 - Experimental evidence at protein level: Swiss-Prot protein existence level 1. The heterodimer glycoprotein H-glycoprotein L is required for the fusion of viral and plasma membranes leading to virus entry into the host cell. Following initial binding to host receptor, membrane fusion is mediated by the fusion machinery composed of gB and the heterodimer gH/gL. May also be involved in the fusion between the virion envelope and the outer nuclear membrane during virion morphogenesis. From Human herpesvirus 1 (strain 17) (HHV-1) (Human herpes simplex virus 1).
   3918..3966    -  polyA_signal   HSV TK poly(A) signal: herpes simplex virus thymidine kinase polyadenylation signal (Cole and Stacy, 1985)
   4008..5045    -  CDS            HygR: hygromycin B phosphotransferase confers resistance to hygromycin
   5088..5150    -  promoter       Mini-TK promoter: minimal herpes simplex virus (HSV) thymidine kinase promoter
   5139..5339    +  CDS            MDV035 (fragment): UL24_GAHVM - Protein inferred from homology: Swiss-Prot protein existence level 3. May play a role in the dispersal of host nucleolin from the nucleolus throughout the nucleus leading to a decrease in ribosome biogenesis. From Gallid herpesvirus 2 (strain Chicken/Md5/ATCC VR-987) (GaHV-2) (Marek's disease herpesvirus type 1).
   5460..5618    +  CDS            TcR (fragment): tetracycline efflux protein; tet; confers resistance to tetracycline
   5664..6252    -  rep_origin     ori: high-copy-number ColE1/pMB1/pBR322/pUC origin of replication
   6423..7283    -  CDS            AmpR: β-lactamase; bla; confers resistance to ampicillin, carbenicillin, and related antibiotics
   7284..7388    -  promoter       AmpR promoter: bla
   7501..7524    +  promoter       tet promoter (fragment): E. coli promoter for tetracycline efflux protein gene
   7527..7871    +  CDS            BRRF2_EBVB9 (fragment): Protein inferred from homology: Swiss-Prot protein existence level 3. From Epstein-Barr virus (strain B95-8) (HHV-4) (Human herpesvirus 4).
   7909..8246    +  CDS            EBNA1 (fragment): Epstein-Barr nuclear antigen 1, also known as EBNA-1 crucial for latent viral infection, and for episomal amplification of vectors containing the oriP origin (Okita et al., 2013)
   8206..9210    +  CDS            EBNA1 (fragment): Epstein-Barr nuclear antigen 1, also known as EBNA-1 crucial for latent viral infection, and for episomal amplification of vectors containing the oriP origin (Okita et al., 2013)
   9293..9511    +  CDS            gL (fragment): GL_EBVB9 - Experimental evidence at protein level: Swiss-Prot protein existence level 1. The heterodimer glycoprotein H-glycoprotein L is required for the fusion of viral and plasma membranes leading to virus entry into the host cell. Acts as a functional inhibitor of gH and maintains gH in an inhibited form. Upon binding to host integrins, gL dissociates from gH leading to activation of the viral fusion glycoproteins gB and gH. Fusion of EBV with B-lymphocytes requires the additional receptor- binding protein gp42, which forms a complex with gH/gL. The heterodimer gH/gL targets also host EPHA
   9624..10975   +  rep_origin     oriP (fragment): Epstein-Barr virus oriP replication origin (Yates et al., 2000)
  11421..14      +  misc_feature   MCS (fragment) (across the origin): pUC18/19 multiple cloning site
>Addgene plasmid #28220 | pEB-Tg | addgene full sequence | sequence record 212863 | Addgene NGS Result
TCTAGAGTCGACCTCATGGCTGCGCCCCGACACCCGCCAACACCCGCTGACGCGCCCTGACGGGCTTGTC
TGCTCCCGGCATCCGCTTACAGACAAGCTGTGACCGTCTCCGGGAGCTGCATGTGTCAGAGGTTTTCACC
GTCATCACCGAAACGCGCGAGGCAGCCGGATCATAATCAGCCATACCACATTTGTAGAGGTTTTACTTGC
TTTAAAAAACCTCCCACACCTCCCCCTGAACCTGAAACATAAAATGAATGCAATTGTTGTTGTTAACTTG
TTTATTGCAGCTTATAATGGTTACAAATAAAGCAATAGCATCACAAATTTCACAAATAAAGCATTTTTTT
CACTGCATTCTAGTTGTGGTTTGTCCAAACTCATCAATGTATCTTATCATGTCTGGATCCCCGTTAACAA
CAACAATTGCATTCATTTTATGTTTCAGGTTCAGGGGGAGGTGTGGGAGGTTTTTTAAAGCAAGTAAAAC
CTCTACAAATGTGGTATGGCTGATTATGATCATGAACAGACTGTGAGGACTGAGGGGCCTGAAATGAGCC
TTGGGACTGTGAATCAATGCCTGTTTCATGCCCTGAGTCTTCCATGTTCTTCTCCCCACCATCTTCATTT
TTATCAGCATTTTCCTGGCTGTCTTCATCATCATCATCACTGTTTCTTAGCCAATCTAAAACTCCAATTC
CCATAGCCACATTAAACTTCATTTTTTGATACACTGACAAACTAAACTCTTTGTCCAATCTCTCTTTCCA
CTCCACAATTCTGCTCTGAATACTTTGAGCAAACTCAGCCACAGGTCTGTACCAAATTAACATAAGAAGC
AAAGCAATGCCACTTTGAATTATTCTCTTTTCTAACAAAAACTCACTGCGTTCCAGGCAATGCTTTAAAT
AATCTTTGGGCCTAAAATCTATTTGTTTTACAAATCTGGCCTGCAGTGTTTTAGGCACACTGTACTCATT
CATGGTGACTATTCCAGGGGGAAATATTTGAGTTCTTTTATTTAGGTGTTTCTTTTCTAAGTTTACCTTA
ACACTGCCATCCAAATAATCCCTTAAATTGTCCAGGTTATTAATTCCCTGACCTGAAGGCAAATCTCTGG
ACTCCCCTCCAGTGCCCTTTACATCCTCAAAAACTACTAAAAACTGGTCAATAGCTACTCCTAGCTCAAA
GTTCAGCCTGTCCAAGGGCAAATTAACATTTAAAGCTTTCCCCCCACATAATTCAAGCAAAGCAGCTGCT
AATGTAGTTTTACCACTATCAATTGGTCCTTTAAACAGCCAGTATCTTTTTTTAGGAATGTTGTACACCA
TGCATTTTAAAAAGTCATACACCACTGAATCCATTTTGGGCAACAAACAGTGTAGCCAAGCAACTCCAGC
CATCCATTCTTCTATGTCAGCAGAGCCTGTAGAACCAAACATTATATCCATCCTATCCAAAAGATCATTA
AATCTGTTTGTTAACATTTGTTCTCTAGTTAATTGTAGGCTATCAACCCGCTTTTTAGCTAAAACAGTAT
CAACAGCCTGTTGGCATATGGTTTTTTGGTTTTTGCTGTCAGCAAATATAGCAGCATTTGCATAATGCTT
TTCATGGTACTTATAGTGGCTGGGCTGTTCTTTTTTAATACATTTTAAACACATTTCAAAACTGTACTGA
AATTCCAAGTACATCCCAAGCAATAACAACACATCATCACATTTTGTTTCCATTGCATACTCTGTTACAA
GCTTCCAGGACACTTGTTTAGTTTCCTCTGCTTCTTCTGGATTAAAATCATGCTCCTTTAACCCACCTGG
CAAACTTTCCTCAATAACAGAAAATGGATCTCTAGTCAAGGCACTATACATCAAATATTCCTTATTAACC
CCTTTACAAATTAAAAAGCTAAAGGTACACAATTTTTGAGCATAGTTATTAATAGCAGACACTCTATGCC
TGTGTGGAGTAAGAAAAAACAGTATGTTATGATTATAACTGTTATGCCTACTTATAAAGGTTACAGAATA
TTTTTCCATAATTTTCTTGTATAGCAGTGCAGCTTTTTCCTTTGTGGTGTAAATAGCAAAGCAAGCAAGA
GTTCTATTACTAAACACAGCATGACTCAAAAAACTTAGCAATTCTGAAGGAAAGTCCTTGGGGTCTTCTA
CCTTTCTCTTCTTTTTTGGAGGAGTAGAATGTTGAGAGTCAGCAGTAGCCTCATCATCACTAGATGGCAT
TTCTTCTGAGCAAAACAGGTTTTCCTCATTAAAGGCATTCCACCACTGCTCCCATTCATCAGTTCCATAG
GTTGGAATCTCAGTTGCATCCCAGAAGCCTCCAAAGTCAGGTTGATGAGCATATTTTACTCCATCTTCCA
TTTTCTTGTACAGAGTATTCATTTTCTTCATTTTTTCTTCATCTCCTCCTTTATCAGGATGAAACTCCTT
GCATTTTTTTAAATATGCCTTTCTCATCAGAGGAATATTCCCCCAGGCACTCCTTTCAAGACCTAGAAGG
TCCATTAGCTGCAAAGATTCCTCTCTGTTTAAAACTTTATCCATCTTTGCAAAGCTGGTCGACCGGTCGC
GGGATCCGGCCTTGCCGGCCTCGAGCGGCCGCTAGCAAGCTTGCTAGCAGCTGGTACCCAGCTTCTAGAG
ATCTGACGGTTCACTAAACGAGCTCTGCTTATATAGACCTCCCACCGTACACGCCTACCGCCCATTTGCG
TCAACGGGGCGGGGTTATTACGACATTTTGGAAAGTCCCGTTGATTTTGGTGCCAAAACAAACTCCCATT
GACGTCAATGGGGTGGAGACTTGGAAATCCCCGTGAGTCAAACCGCTATCCACGCCCATTGGTGTACTGC
CAAAACCGCATCACCATGGTAATAGCGATGACTAATACGTAGATGTACTGCCAAGTAGGAAAGTCCCGTA
AGGTCATGTACTGGGCATAATGCCAGGCGGGCCATTTACCGTCATTGACGTCAATAGGGGGCGGACTTGG
CATATGATACACTTGATGTACTGCCAAGTGGGCAGTTTACCGTAAATACTCCACCCATTGACGTCAATGG
AAAGTCCCTATTGGCGTTACTATGGGAACATACGTCATTATTGACGTCAATGGGCGGGGGTCGTTGGGCG
GTCAGCCAGGCGGGCCATTTACCGTAAGTTATGTAACGCGGAACTCCATATATGGGCTATGAACTAATGA
CCCCGTAATTGATTACTATTAATAACTAGTCAATAATCAATGTCAACATGGCGGTCATATTGGACATGAG
CCAATATAAATGTACATATTATGATATAGATACAACGTATGCAATGGCCAATAGCCAATATTGATTTATG
CTATATAACCAATGACTAATATGGCTAATTGCCAATATTGATTCAATGTATAGATCTTCCATACCTACCA
GTTCTGCGCCTGCAGCAATGGCAACAACGTTGCCCGGATCTGCGATGATAAGCTGTCAAACATGAGAATT
GGTCGACTAGCTTGGCACGCCAGAAATCCGCGCGGTGGTTTTTGGGGGTCGGGGGTGTTTGGCAGCCACA
GACGCCCGGTGTTCGTGTCGCGCCAGTACATGCGGTCCATGCCCAGGCCATCCAAAAACCATGGGTCTGT
CTGCTCAGTCCAGTCGTGGACCTGACCCCACGCAACGCCCAAAATAATAACCCCCACGAACCATAAACCA
TTCCCCATGGGGGACCCCGTCCCTAACCCACGGGGCCAGTGGCTATGGCAGGGCCTGCCGCCCCGACGTT
GGCTGCGAGCCCTGGGCCTTCACCCGAACTTGGGGGGTGGGGTGGGGAAAAGGAAGAAACGCGGGCGTAT
TGGCCCCAATGGGGTCTCGGTGGGGTATCGACAGAGTGCCAGCCCTGGGACCGAACCCCGCGTTTATGAA
CAAACGACCCAACACCCGTGCGTTTTATTCTGTCTTTTTATTGCCGTCATAGCGCGGGTTCCTTCCGGTA
TTGTCTCCTTCCGTGTTTCAGTTAGCCTCCCCCATCTCCCGATCCGGACGAGTGCTGGGGCGTCGGTTTC
CACTATCGGCGAGTACTTCTACACAGCCATCGGTCCAGACGGCCGCGCTTCTGCGGGCGATTTGTGTACG
CCCGACAGTCCCGGCTCCGGATCGGACGATTGCGTCGCATCGACCCTGCGCCCAAGCTGCATCATCGAAA
TTGCCGTCAACCAAGCTCTGATAGAGTTGGTCAAGACCAATGCGGAGCATATACGCCCGGAGCCGCGGCG
ATCCTGCAAGCTCCGGATGCCTCCGCTCGAAGTAGCGCGTCTGCTGCTCCATACAAGCCAACCACGGCCT
CCAGAAGAAGATGTTGGCGACCTCGTATTGGGAATCCCCGAACATCGCCTCGCTCCAGTCAATGACCGCT
GTTATGCGGCCATTGTCCGTCAGGACATTGTTGGAGCCGAAATCCGCGTGCACGAGGTGCCGGACTTCGG
GGCAGTCCTCGGCCCAAAGCATCAGCTCATCGAGAGCCTGCGCGACGGACGCACTGACGGTGTCGTCCAT
CACAGTTTGCCAGTGATACACATGGGGATCAGCAATCGCGCATATGAAATCACGCCATGTAGTGTATTGA
CCGATTCCTTGCGGTCCGAATGGGCCGAACCCGCTCGTCTGGCTAAGATCGGCCGCAGCGATCGCATCCA
TGGCCTCCGCGACCGGCTGCAGAACAGCGGGCAGTTCGGTTTCAGGCAGGTCTTGCAACGTGACACCCTG
TGCACGGCGGGAGATGCAATAGGTCAGGCTCTCGCTGAATTCCCCAATGTCAAGCACTTCCGGAATCGGG
AGCGCGGCCGATGCAAAGTGCCGATAAACATAACGATCTTTGTAGAAACCATCGGCGCAGCTATTTACCC
GCAGGACATATCCACGCCCTCCTACATCGAAGCTGAAAGCACGAGATTCTTCGCCCTCCGAGAGCTGCAT
CAGGTCGGAGACGCTGTCGAACTTTTCGATCAGAAACTTCTCGACAGACGTCGCGGTGAGTTCAGGCTTT
TTCATATCTCATTGCCCCCCGGGATCTGCGGCACGCTGTTGACGCTGTTAAGCGGGTCGCTGCAGGGTCG
CTCGGTGTTCGAGGCCACACGCGTCACCTTAATATGCGAAGTGGACCTCGGACCGCGCCGCCCCGACTGC
ATCTGCGTGTTCGAATTCGCCAATGACAAGACGCTGGGCGGGGTTTGTGTCATCATAGAACTAAAGACAT
GCAAATATATTTCTTCCGGGGACACCGCCAGCAAACGCGAGCAACGGGCCACGGGGATGAAGCAGGGCGG
CACCTCGCTAACGGATTCACCACTCCAAGAATTGGAGCCAATCAATTCTTGCGGAGAACTGTGAATGCGC
AAACCAACCCTTGGCAGAACATATCCATCGCGTCCGCCATCTCCAGCAGCCGCACGCGGCGCATCTCGGG
GCCGACGCGCTGGGCTACGTCTTGCTGGCGTTCGCGACGCGAGGCTGGATGGCCTTCCCCATTATGATTC
TTCTCGCTTCCGGCGGCATCGGGATGCCCGCGTTGCAGGCCATGCTGTCCAGGCAGGTAGATGACGACCA
TCAGGGACAGCTTCAAGGCCAGCAAAAGGCCAGGAACCGTAAAAAGGCCGCGTTGCTGGCGTTTTTCCAT
AGGCTCCGCCCCCCTGACGAGCATCACAAAAATCGACGCTCAAGTCAGAGGTGGCGAAACCCGACAGGAC
TATAAAGATACCAGGCGTTTCCCCCTGGAAGCTCCCTCGTGCGCTCTCCTGTTCCGACCCTGCCGCTTAC
CGGATACCTGTCCGCCTTTCTCCCTTCGGGAAGCGTGGCGCTTTCTCATAGCTCACGCTGTAGGTATCTC
AGTTCGGTGTAGGTCGTTCGCTCCAAGCTGGGCTGTGTGCACGAACCCCCCGTTCAGCCCGACCGCTGCG
CCTTATCCGGTAACTATCGTCTTGAGTCCAACCCGGTAAGACACGACTTATCGCCACTGGCAGCAGCCAC
TGGTAACAGGATTAGCAGAGCGAGGTATGTAGGCGGTGCTACAGAGTTCTTGAAGTGGTGGCCTAACTAC
GGCTACACTAGAAGGACAGTATTTGGTATCTGCGCTCTGCTGAAGCCAGTTACCTTCGGAAAAAGAGTTG
GTAGCTCTTGATCCGGCAAACAAACCACCGCTGGTAGCGGTGGTTTTTTTGTTTGCAAGCAGCAGATTAC
GCGCAGAAAAAAAGGATCTCAAGAAGATCCTTTGATCTTTTCTACGGGGTCTGACGCTCAGTGGAACGAA
AACTCACGTTAAGGGATTTTGGTCATGAGATTATCAAAAAGGATCTTCACCTAGATCCTTTTAAATTAAA
AATGAAGTTTTAAATCAATCTAAAGTATATATGAGTAAACTTGGTCTGACAGTTACCAATGCTTAATCAG
TGAGGCACCTATCTCAGCGATCTGTCTATTTCGTTCATCCATAGTTGCCTGACTCCCCGTCGTGTAGATA
ACTACGATACGGGAGGGCTTACCATCTGGCCCCAGTGCTGCAATGATACCGCGAGACCCACGCTCACCGG
CTCCAGATTTATCAGCAATAAACCAGCCAGCCGGAAGGGCCGAGCGCAGAAGTGGTCCTGCAACTTTATC
CGCCTCCATCCAGTCTATTAATTGTTGCCGGGAAGCTAGAGTAAGTAGTTCGCCAGTTAATAGTTTGCGC
AACGTTGTTGCCATTGCTGCAGGCATCGTGGTGTCACGCTCGTCGTTTGGTATGGCTTCATTCAGCTCCG
GTTCCCAACGATCAAGGCGAGTTACATGATCCCCCATGTTGTGCAAAAAAGCGGTTAGCTCCTTCGGTCC
TCCGATCGTTGTCAGAAGTAAGTTGGCCGCAGTGTTATCACTCATGGTTATGGCAGCACTGCATAATTCT
CTTACTGTCATGCCATCCGTAAGATGCTTTTCTGTGACTGGTGAGTACTCAACCAAGTCATTCTGAGAAT
AGTGTATGCGGCGACCGAGTTGCTCTTGCCCGGCGTCAACACGGGATAATACCGCGCCACATAGCAGAAC
TTTAAAAGTGCTCATCATTGGAAAACGTTCTTCGGGGCGAAAACTCTCAAGGATCTTACCGCTGTTGAGA
TCCAGTTCGATGTAACCCACTCGTGCACCCAACTGATCTTCAGCATCTTTTACTTTCACCAGCGTTTCTG
GGTGAGCAAAAACAGGAAGGCAAAATGCCGCAAAAAAGGGAATAAGGGCGACACGGAAATGTTGAATACT
CATACTCTTCCTTTTTCAATATTATTGAAGCATTTATCAGGGTTATTGTCTCATGAGCGGATACATATTT
GAATGTATTTAGAAAAATAAACAAATAGGGGTTCCGCGCACATTTCCCCGAAAAGTGCCACCTGACGTCT
AAGAAACCATTATTATCATGACATTAACCTATAAAAATAGGCGTATCACGAGGCCCTTTCGTCTTCAAGA
ATTCTCATGTTTGACAGCTTATCATCGATAAGCTGATCCTCACAGGCCGCACCCAGCTTTTCTTCCGTTG
CCCCAGTAGCATCTCTGTCTGGTGACCTTGAAGAGGAAGAGGAGGGGTCCCGAGAATCCCCATCCCTACC
GTCCAGCAAAAAGGGGGACGAGGAATTTGAGGCCTGGCTTGAGGCTCAGGACGCAAATCTTGAGGATGTT
CAGCGGGAGTTTTCCGGGCTGCGAGTAATTGGTGATGAGGACGAGGATGGTTCGGAGGATGGGGAATTTT
CAGACCTGGATCTGTCTGACAGCGACCATGAAGGGGATGAGGGTGGGGGGGCTGTTGGAGGGGGCAGGAG
TCTGCACTCCCTGTATTCACTGAGCGTCGTCTAATAAAGATGTCTATTGATCTCTTTTAGTGTGAATCAT
GTCTGACGAGGGGCCAGGTACAGGACCTGGAAATGGCCTAGGAGAGAAGGGAGACACATCTGGACCAGAA
GGCTCCGGCGGCAGTGGACCTCAAAGAAGAGGGGGTGATAACCATGGACGAGGACGGGGAAGAGGACGAG
GACGAGGAGGCGGAAGACCAGGAGCCCCGGGCGGCTCAGGATCAGGGCCAAGACATAGAGATGGTGTCCG
GAGACCCCAAAAACGTCCAAGTTGCATTGGCTGCAAAGGGACCCACGGTGGAACAGGAGCAGGAGCAGGA
GCGGGAGGGGCAGGAGCAGGAGGGGCAGGAGCAGGAGGAGGGGCAGGAGCAGGAGGGGCAGGAGCAGGAG
GTGGAGGCCGGGGTCGAGGAGGCAGTGGAGGCCGGGGTCGAGGAGGTAGTGGAGGCCGGGGTCGAGGAGG
TAGTGGAGGCCGCCGGGGTAGAGGACGTGAAAGAGCCAGGGGGGGAAGTCGTGAAAGAGCCAGGGGGAGA
GGTCGTGGACGTGGAGAAAAGAGGCCCAGGAGTCCCAGTAGTCAGTCATCATCATCCGGGTCTCCACCGC
GCAGGCCCCCTCCAGGTAGAAGGCCATTTTTCCACCCTGTAGGGGAAGCCGATTATTTTGAATACCACCA
AGAAGGTGGCCCAGATGGTGAGCCTGACGTGCCCCCGGGAGCGATAGAGCAGGGCCCCGCAGATGACCCA
GGAGAAGGCCCAAGCACTGGACCCCGGGGTCAGGGTGATGGAGGCAGGCGCAAAAAAGGAGGGTGGTTTG
GAAAGCATCGTGGTCAAGGAGGTTCCAACCCGAAATTTGAGAACATTGCAGAAGGTTTAAGAGCTCTCCT
GGCTAGGAGTCACGTAGAAAGGACTACCGACGAAGGAACTTGGGTCGCCGGTGTGTTCGTATATGGAGGT
AGTAAGACCTCCCTTTACAACCTAAGGCGAGGAACTGCCCTTGCTATTCCACAATGTCGTCTTACACCAT
TGAGTCGTCTCCCCTTTGGAATGGCCCCTGGACCCGGCCCACAACCTGGCCCGCTAAGGGAGTCCATTGT
CTGTTATTTCATGGTCTTTTTACAAACTCATATATTTGCTGAGGTTTTGAAGGATGCGATTAAGGACCTT
GTTATGACAAAGCCCGCTCCTACCTGCAATATCAGGGTGACTGTGTGCAGCTTTGACGATGGAGTAGATT
TGCCTCCCTGGTTTCCACCTATGGTGGAAGGGGCTGCCGCGGAGGGTGATGACGGAGATGACGGAGATGA
AGGAGGTGATGGAGATGAGGGTGAGGAAGGGCAGGAGTGATGTAACTTGTTAGGAGACGCCCTCAATCGT
ATTAAAAGCCGTGTATTCCCCCGCACTAAAGAATAAATCCCCAGTAGACATCATGCGTGCTGTTGGTGTA
TTTCTGGCCATCTGTCTTGTCACCATTTTCGTCCTCCCAACATGGGGCAATTGGGCATACCCATGTTGTC
ACGTCACTCAGCTCCGCGCTCAACACCTTCTCGCGTTGGAAAACATTAGCGACATTTACCTGGTGAGCAA
TCAGACATGCGACGGCTTTAGCCTGGCCTCCTTAAATTCACCTAAGAATGGGAGCAACCAGCAGGAAAAG
GACAAGCAGCGAAAATTCACGCCCCCTTGGGAGGTGGCGGCATATGCAAAGGATAGCACTCCCACTCTAC
TACTGGGTATCATATGCTGACTGTATATGCATGAGGATAGCATATGCTACCCGGATACAGATTAGGATAG
CATATACTACCCAGATATAGATTAGGATAGCATATGCTACCCAGATATAGATTAGGATAGCCTATGCTAC
CCAGATATAAATTAGGATAGCATATACTACCCAGATATAGATTAGGATAGCATATGCTACCCAGATATAG
ATTAGGATAGCCTATGCTACCCAGATATAGATTAGGATAGCATATGCTATCCAGATATTTGGGTAGTATA
TGCTACCCATGGCAACATTAGCCCACCGTGCTCTCAGCGACCTCGTGAATATGAGGACCAACAACCCTGT
GCTTGGCGCTCAGGCGCAAGTGTGTGTAATTTGTCCTCCAGATCGCAGCAATCGCGCCCCTATCTTGGCC
CGCCCACCTACTTATGCAGGTATTCCCCGGGGTGCCATTAGTGGTTTTGTGGGCAAGTGGTTTGACCGCA
GTGGTTAGCGGGGTTACAATCAGCCAAGTTATTACACCCTTATTTTACAGTCCAAAACCGCAGGGCGGCG
TGTGGGGGCTGACGCGTGCCCCCACTCCACAATTTCAAAAAAAAGAGTGGCCACTTGTCTTTGTTTATGG
GCCCCATTGGCGTGGAGCCCCGTTTAATTTTCGGGGGTGTTAGAGACAACCAGTGGAGTCCGCTGCTGTC
GGCGTCCACTCTCTTTCCCCTTGTTACAAATAGAGTGTAACAACATGGTTCACCTGTCTTGGTCCCTGCC
TGGGACACATCTTAATAACCCCAGTATCATATTGCACTAGGATTATGTGTTGCCCATAGCCATAAATTCG
TGTGAGATGGACATCCAGTCTTTACGGCTTGTCCCCACCCCATGGATTTCTATTGTTAAAGATATTCAGA
ATGTTTCATTCCTACACTAGTATTTATTGCCCAAGGGGTTTGTGAGGGTTATATTGGTGTCATAGCACAA
TGCCACCACTGAACCCCCCGTCCAAATTTTATTCTGGGGGCGTCACCTGAAACCTTGTTTTCGAGCACCT
CACATACACCTTACTGTTCACAACTCAGCAGTTATTCTATTAGCTAAACGAAGGAGAATGAAGAAGCAGG
CGAAGATTCAGGAGAGTTCACTGCCCGCTCCTTGATCTTCAGCCACTGCCCTTGTGACTAAAATGGTTCA
CTACCCTCGTGGAATCCTGACCCCATGTAAATAAAACCGTGACAGCTCATGGGGTGGGAGATATCGCTGT
TCCTTAGGACCCTTTTACTAACCCTAATTCGATAGCATATGCTTCCCGTTGGGTAACATATGCTATTGAA
TTAGGGTTAGTCTGGATAGTATATACTACTACCCGGGAAGCATATGCTACCCGTTTAGGGTTAACAAGGG
GGCCTTATAAACACTATTGCTAATGCCCTCTTGAGGGTCCGCTTATCGGTAGCTACACAGGCCCCTCTGA
TTGACGTTGGTGTAGCCTCCCGTAGTCTTCCTGGGCCCCTGGGAGGTACATGTCCCCCAGCATTGGTGTA
AGAGCTTCAGCCAAGAGTTACACATAAAGGCAATGTTGTGTTGCAGTCCACAGACTGCAAAGTCTGCTCC
AGGATGAAAGCCACTCAGTGTTGGCAAATGTGCACATCCATTTATAAGGATGTCAACTACAGTCAGAGAA
CCCCTTTGTGTTTGGTCCCCCCCCGTGTCACATGTGGAACAGGGCCCAGTTGGCAAGTTGTACCAACCAA
CTGAAGGGATTACATGCACTGCCCCGCGAAGAAGGGGCAGAGATGTCGTAGTCAGGTTTAGTTCGTCCGG
GGCGGGGATCGATCC
