>Addgene plasmid #28220 | pEB-Tg | addgene partial sequence | sequence record 34571 | 28220 with pCEP-F (5' AGAGCTCGTTTAGTGAACCG 3')
GCGGCCGCTCGAGGCCGGCAAGGCCGGATCCCGCGACCGGTCGACCAGCTTTGCAAAGATGGATAAAGTT
TTAAACAGAGAGGAATCTTTGCAGCTAATGGACCTTCTAGGTCTTGAAAGGAGTGCCTGGGGGAATATTC
CTCTGATGAGAAAGGCATATTTAAAAAAATGCAAGGAGTTTCATCCTGATAAAGGAGGAGATGAAGAAAA
AATGAAGAAAATGAATACTCTGTACAAGAAAATGGAAGATGGAGTAAAATATGCTCATCAACCTGACTTT
GGAGGCTTCTGGGATGCAACTGAGATTCCAACCTATGGAACTGATGAATGGGAGCAGTGGTGGAATGCCT
TTAATGAGGAAAACCTGTTTTGCTCAGAAGAAATGCCATCTAGTGATGATGAGGCTACTGCTGACTCTCA
ACATTCTACTCCTCCAAAAAAGAAGAGAAAGGTAGAAGACCCCAAGGACTTTCCTTCAGAATTGCTAAGT
TTTTTGAGTCATGCTGTGTTTAGTAATAGAACTCTTGCTTGCTTTGCTATTTACACCACAAAGGAAAAAG
CTGCACTGCTATACAAGAAAATTATGGAAAAATATTCTGTAACCTTTATAAGTAGGCATAACAGTTATAA
TCATAACATACTGTTTTTTCTTACTCCACACAGGCATA
