>Addgene plasmid #28220 | pEB-Tg | addgene partial sequence | sequence record 34572 | 28220 with CMV-F
GATGGATAAAGTTTTAAACAGAGAGGAATCTTTGCAGCTAATGGACCTTCTAGGTCTTGAAAGGAGTGCC
TGGGGGAATATTCCTCTGATGAGAAAGGCATATTTAAAAAAATGCAAGGAGTTTCATCCTGATAAAGGAG
GAGATGAAGAAAAAATGAAGAAAATGAATACTCTGTACAAGAAAATGGAAGATGGAGTAAAATATGCTCA
TCAACCTGACTTTGGAGGCTTCTGGGATGCAACTGAGATTCCAACCTATGGAACTGATGAATGGGAGCAG
TGGTGGAATGCCTTTAATGAGGAAAACCTGTTTTGCTCAGAAGAAATGCCATCTAGTGATGATGAGGCTA
CTGCTGACTCTCAACATTCTACTCCTCCAAAAAAGAAGANAAAGGTAGAAGACCCCAAGGACTTTCCTTC
AGAATTGCTAAGTTTTTTGAGTCATGCTGTGTTTAGTAATAGAACTCTTGCTTGCTTTGCTATTTA
